Addgene plasmid #246526: pLX302 BMP4-V5 puro
Purpose: Lentiviral expression vector for BMP4 with V5 tag
Depositing lab: Kevin Janes. Depositing organization: University of Virginia. Publication: PCSK5M452I is a recessive hypomorph exclusive to MCF10DCIS.com cells. Marohl T, Atkins KA, Wang L, Janes KA. Mol Cancer Res. 2025 Oct 28. doi: 10.1158/1541-7786.MCR-25-0211. PubMed 41148168.
Backbone
  Vector backbone: pLX302
  Backbone manufacturer: David Root (Addgene plasmid # 25896)
  Vector type: Lentiviral
Growth in bacteria
  Bacterial resistance: Ampicillin, 100 μg/mL
  Growth temperature: 30°C
  Growth strain: Stellar
  Copy number: High Copy
Gene/Insert
  Gene/Insert name: BMP4
  Species: H. sapiens (human)
  Entrez Gene: BMP4 (a.k.a. BMP2B, BMP2B1, MCOPS6, OFC11, ZYME)
  Tag / fusion protein: V5 (C terminal on insert)
  Cloning method: Gateway Cloning
Terms and licenses: Academic/Nonprofit Terms; Industry Terms: Not Available to Industry
How to cite: pLX302 BMP4-V5 puro was a gift from Kevin Janes (Addgene plasmid # 246526 ; http://n2t.net/addgene:246526 ; RRID:Addgene_246526)
