[The description below was written by a language model from this plasmid's Addgene catalogue record and pLannotate feature annotations shown in this document.]
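Description:
pLX302 BMP4-V5 puro is a 9.1 kb third-generation-style, self-inactivating HIV-1 lentiviral expression vector built on the pLX302 Gateway destination backbone. It is maintained in E. coli through a high-copy ColE1/pUC origin and selected with ampicillin via the β-lactamase gene. An f1 origin, lac regulatory remnants and T3/T7 promoters are carried over from the cloning backbone, and an SV40 origin and poly(A) signal lie downstream of the viral cassette.

The viral genome is transcribed from a chimeric RSV promoter fused to a truncated 5' LTR, which makes genomic RNA production Tat-independent. This is followed by the Ψ packaging signal with a partial gag sequence and by the Rev response element for nuclear export of the unspliced RNA. Two expression units sit inside the transfer region. A human PGK promoter drives puromycin N-acetyltransferase for selection of transduced mammalian cells, and it is followed by the cPPT/CTS element, which aids nuclear import of the proviral DNA. Downstream, the CMV immediate-early enhancer/promoter drives the human BMP4 coding sequence. BMP4 was inserted by Gateway recombination and is flanked by attB1 and attB2 sites, with translation reading through attB2 into a C-terminal V5 epitope tag. A WPRE after the tag enhances transcript stability and expression. The ΔU3 3' LTR inactivates LTR promoter activity after integration.

The construct is intended for packaging into lentiviral particles, with helper functions supplied in trans. It gives stable, puromycin-selectable overexpression of this TGF-β superfamily growth factor, and the protein can be detected through the V5 tag.
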