Features (pLannotate 1.2.2; 31 found; start..end, strand, type, name):
    635..752     +  misc_feature   cPPT/CTS: central polypurine tract and central termination sequence of HIV-1
    869..1172    +  enhancer       CMV enhancer: human cytomegalovirus immediate early enhancer
   1173..1376    +  promoter       CMV promoter: human cytomegalovirus (CMV) immediate early promoter
   1400..1417    +  protein_bind   attB1 (fragment): mutant version of attB; core recombination site for the Gateway® BP reaction BP Clonase™
   1423..2646    +  CDS            BMP4: BMP4_HUMAN - Also known as BMP2B, DVR4. Experimental evidence at protein level: Swiss-Prot protein existence level 1. Growth factor of the TGF-beta superfamily that plays essential roles in many developmental processes, including neurogenesis, vascular development, angiogenesis and osteogenesis (PubMed:31363885). Acts in concert with PTHLH/PTHRP to stimulate ductal outgrowth during embryonic mammary development and to inhibit hair follicle induction (By similarity). Initiates the canonical BMP signaling cascade by associating with type I receptor BMPR1A and type II receptor BMPR2 (PubMed:25868
   2649..2672    -  protein_bind   attB2: mutant version of attB; recombination site for the Gateway® BP reaction BP Clonase™
   2674..2715    +  CDS            V5 tag: epitope tag from simian virus 5
   2757..3345    +  misc_feature   WPRE: woodchuck hepatitis virus posttranscriptional regulatory element
   3396..3415    +  misc_feature   cPPT/CTS (fragment): central polypurine tract and central termination sequence of HIV-1
   3417..3650    +  LTR            3' LTR (ΔU3): self-inactivating 3' long terminal repeat (LTR) from HIV-1
   3728..3849    +  polyA_signal   SV40 poly(A) signal: SV40 polyadenylation signal
   3889..4024    +  rep_origin     SV40 ori: SV40 origin of replication
   4045..4063    -  promoter       T7 promoter: promoter for bacteriophage T7 RNA polymerase
   4071..4226    +  CDS            lacZα (fragment): LacZα fragment of β-galactosidase; lacZ fragment
   4231..4659    +  rep_origin     f1 ori (sequence partly withheld): f1 bacteriophage origin of replication; arrow indicates direction of (+) strand synthesis
   4712..4816    +  promoter       AmpR promoter: bla
   4817..5677    +  CDS            AmpR: β-lactamase; bla; confers resistance to ampicillin, carbenicillin, and related antibiotics
   5848..6436    +  rep_origin     ori: high-copy-number ColE1/pMB1/pBR322/pUC origin of replication
   6619..6711    +  CDS            lacI (fragment): lac repressor; lacI; The lac repressor binds to the lac operator to inhibit transcription in E. coli. This inhibition can be relieved by adding lactose or isopropyl-β-D-thiogalactopyranoside (IPTG).
   6724..6745    +  protein_bind   CAP binding site: CAP binding activates transcription in the presence of cAMP. E. coli catabolite activator protein
   6760..6790    +  promoter       lac promoter: promoter for the E. coli lac operon
   6798..6814    +  protein_bind   lac operator: The lac repressor binds to the lac operator to inhibit transcription in E. coli. This inhibition can be relieved by adding lactose or isopropyl-β-D-thiogalactopyranoside (IPTG). lac repressor encoded by lacI
   6859..6877    +  promoter       T3 promoter: promoter for bacteriophage T3 RNA polymerase
   6905..7131    +  promoter       RSV promoter: Rous sarcoma virus enhancer/promoter
   7132..7312    +  LTR            5' LTR (truncated): truncated 5' long terminal repeat (LTR) from HIV-1
   7359..7484    +  misc_feature   HIV-1 Ψ: packaging signal of human immunodeficiency virus type 1
   7468..7831    +  CDS            HIV-1 gag (fragment): gag protein from human immunodeficiency virus 1; gag
   7977..8210    +  misc_feature   RRE: The Rev response element (RRE) of HIV-1 allows for Rev-dependent mRNA export from the nucleus to the cytoplasm.
   8587..8613    +  CDS            Rev (fragment): human immunodeficiency virus 1 (HIV-1) Rev protein; rev; enhances nuclear export of unspliced and incompletely spliced viral mRNAs
   8614..9114    +  promoter       hPGK promoter: human phosphoglycerate kinase 1 promoter
   9136..593     +  CDS            PuroR (fragment) (across the origin): puromycin N-acetyltransferase; pac from Streptomyces; confers resistance to puromycin
>Addgene plasmid #246526 | pLX302 BMP4-V5 puro | addgene full sequence | sequence record 495602 | Addgene NGS Result
AGTACAAGCCCACGGTGCGCCTCGCCACCCGCGACGACGTCCCCAGGGCCGTACGCACCCTCGCCGCCGC
GTTCGCCGACTACCCCGCCACGCGCCACACCGTCGATCCGGACCGCCACATCGAGCGGGTCACCGAGCTG
CAAGAACTCTTCCTCACGCGCGTCGGGCTCGACATCGGCAAGGTGTGGGTCGCGGACGACGGCGCCGCCG
TGGCGGTCTGGACCACGCCGGAGAGCGTCGAAGCGGGGGCGGTGTTCGCCGAGATCGGCCCGCGCATGGC
CGAGTTGAGCGGTTCCCGGCTGGCCGCGCAGCAACAGATGGAAGGCCTCCTGGCGCCGCACCGGCCCAAG
GAGCCCGCGTGGTTCCTGGCCACCGTCGGCGTCTCGCCCGACCACCAGGGCAAGGGTCTGGGCAGCGCCG
TCGTGCTCCCCGGAGTGGAGGCGGCCGAGCGCGCCGGGGTGCCCGCCTTCCTGGAGACCTCCGCGCCCCG
CAACCTCCCCTTCTACGAGCGGCTCGGCTTCACCGTCACCGCCGACGTCGAGGTGCCCGAAGGACCGCGC
ACCTGGTGCATGACCCGCAAGCCCGGTGCCTGAGAATTCTAGATCTTGAGACAAATGGCAGTATTCATCC
ACAATTTTAAAAGAAAAGGGGGGATTGGGGGGTACAGTGCAGGGGAAAGAATAGTAGACATAATAGCAAC
AGACATACAAACTAAAGAATTACAAAAACAAATTACAAAAATTCAAAATTTTCGGGTTTATTACAGGGAC
AGCAGAGATCCACTTTGGCGCCGGCTCGAGGGGGCCCGGGGTTATTAATAGTAATCAATTACGGGGTCAT
TAGTTCATAGCCCATATATGGAGTTCCGCGTTACATAACTTACGGTAAATGGCCCGCCTGGCTGACCGCC
CAACGACCCCCGCCCATTGACGTCAATAATGACGTATGTTCCCATAGTAACGCCAATAGGGACTTTCCAT
TGACGTCAATGGGTGGAGTATTTACGGTAAACTGCCCACTTGGCAGTACATCAAGTGTATCATATGCCAA
GTACGCCCCCTATTGACGTCAATGACGGTAAATGGCCCGCCTGGCATTATGCCCAGTACATGACCTTATG
GGACTTTCCTACTTGGCAGTACATCTACGTATTAGTCATCGCTATTACCATGGTGATGCGGTTTTGGCAG
TACATCAATGGGCGTGGATAGCGGTTTGACTCACGGGGATTTCCAAGTCTCCACCCCATTGACGTCAATG
GGAGTTTGTTTTGGCACCAAAATCAACGGGACTTTCCAAAATGTCGTAACAACTCCGCCCCATTGACGCA
AATGGGCGGTAGGCGTGTACGGTGGGAGGTCTATATAAGCAGAGCTCTCTGGCTAACTGTCGGGATCAAC
AAGTTTGTACAAAAAAGTTGGCATGATTCCTGGTAACCGAATGCTGATGGTCGTTTTATTATGCCAAGTC
CTGCTAGGAGGCGCGAGCCATGCTAGTTTGATACCTGAGACGGGGAAGAAAAAAGTCGCCGAGATTCAGG
GCCACGCGGGAGGACGCCGCTCAGGGCAGAGCCATGAGCTCCTGCGGGACTTCGAGGCGACACTTCTGCA
GATGTTTGGGCTGCGCCGCCGCCCGCAGCCTAGCAAGAGTGCCGTCATTCCGGACTACATGCGGGATCTT
TACCGGCTTCAGTCTGGGGAGGAGGAGGAAGAGCAGATCCACAGCACTGGTCTTGAGTATCCTGAGCGCC
CGGCCAGCCGGGCCAACACCGTGAGGAGCTTCCACCACGAAGAACATCTGGAGAACATCCCAGGGACCAG
TGAAAACTCTGCTTTTCGTTTCCTCTTTAACCTCAGCAGCATCCCTGAGAACGAGGCGATCTCCTCTGCA
GAGCTTCGGCTCTTCCGGGAGCAGGTGGACCAGGGCCCTGATTGGGAAAGGGGCTTCCACCGTATAAACA
TTTATGAGGTTATGAAGCCCCCAGCAGAAGTGGTGCCTGGGCACCTCATCACACGACTACTGGACACGAG
ACTGGTCCACCACAATGTGACACGGTGGGAAACTTTTGATGTGAGCCCTGCGGTCCTTCGCTGGACCCGG
GAGAAGCAGCCAAACTATGGGCTAGCCATTGAGGTGACTCACCTCCATCAGACTCGGACCCACCAGGGCC
AGCATGTCAGGATTAGCCGATCGTTACCTCAAGGGAGTGGGAATTGGGCCCAGCTCCGGCCCCTCCTGGT
CACCTTTGGCCATGATGGCCGGGGCCATGCCTTGACCCGACGCCGGAGGGCCAAGCGTAGCCCTAAGCAT
CACTCACAGCGGGCCAGGAAGAAGAATAAGAACTGCCGGCGCCACTCGCTCTATGTGGACTTCAGCGATG
TGGGCTGGAATGACTGGATTGTGGCCCCACCAGGCTACCAGGCCTTCTACTGCCATGGGGACTGCCCCTT
TCCACTGGCTGACCACCTCAACTCAACCAACCATGCCATTGTGCAGACCCTGGTCAATTCTGTCAATTCC
AGTATCCCCAAAGCCTGTTGTGTGCCCACTGAACTGAGTGCCATCTCCATGCTGTACCTGGATGAGTATG
ATAAGGTGGTACTGAAAAATTATCAGGAGATGGTAGTAGAGGGATGTGGGTGCCGCTGCCCAACTTTCTT
GTACAAAGTGGTTGGTAAGCCTATCCCTAACCCTCTCCTCGGTCTCGATTCTACGTAGTAATGAGCTAGC
GCTAACCGGTGGCGCGTTAAGTCGACAATCAACCTCTGGATTACAAAATTTGTGAAAGATTGACTGGTAT
TCTTAACTATGTTGCTCCTTTTACGCTATGTGGATACGCTGCTTTAATGCCTTTGTATCATGCTATTGCT
TCCCGTATGGCTTTCATTTTCTCCTCCTTGTATAAATCCTGGTTGCTGTCTCTTTATGAGGAGTTGTGGC
CCGTTGTCAGGCAACGTGGCGTGGTGTGCACTGTGTTTGCTGACGCAACCCCCACTGGTTGGGGCATTGC
CACCACCTGTCAGCTCCTTTCCGGGACTTTCGCTTTCCCCCTCCCTATTGCCACGGCGGAACTCATCGCC
GCCTGCCTTGCCCGCTGCTGGACAGGGGCTCGGCTGTTGGGCACTGACAATTCCGTGGTGTTGTCGGGGA
AATCATCGTCCTTTCCTTGGCTGCTCGCCTGTGTTGCCACCTGGATTCTGCGCGGGACGTCCTTCTGCTA
CGTCCCTTCGGCCCTCAATCCAGCGGACCTTCCTTCCCGCGGCCTGCTGCCGGCTCTGCGGCCTCTTCCG
CGTCTTCGCCTTCGCCCTCAGACGAGTCGGATCTCCCTTTGGGCCGCCTCCCCGCGTCGACTTTAAGACC
AATGACTTACAAGGCAGCTGTAGATCTTAGCCACTTTTTAAAAGAAAAGGGGGGACTGGAAGGGCTAATT
CACTCCCAACGAAGACAAGATCTGCTTTTTGCTTGTACTGGGTCTCTCTGGTTAGACCAGATCTGAGCCT
GGGAGCTCTCTGGCTAACTAGGGAACCCACTGCTTAAGCCTCAATAAAGCTTGCCTTGAGTGCTTCAAGT
AGTGTGTGCCCGTCTGTTGTGTGACTCTGGTAACTAGAGATCCCTCAGACCCTTTTAGTCAGTGTGGAAA
ATCTCTAGCAGTACGTATAGTAGTTCATGTCATCTTATTATTCAGTATTTATAACTTGCAAAGAAATGAA
TATCAGAGAGTGAGAGGAACTTGTTTATTGCAGCTTATAATGGTTACAAATAAAGCAATAGCATCACAAA
TTTCACAAATAAAGCATTTTTTTCACTGCATTCTAGTTGTGGTTTGTCCAAACTCATCAATGTATCTTAT
CATGTCTGGCTCTAGCTATCCCGCCCCTAACTCCGCCCATCCCGCCCCTAACTCCGCCCAGTTCCGCCCA
TTCTCCGCCCCATGGCTGACTAATTTTTTTTATTTATGCAGAGGCCGAGGCCGCCTCGGCCTCTGAGCTA
TTCCAGAAGTAGTGAGGAGGCTTTTTTGGAGGCCTAGGGACGTACCCAATTCGCCCTATAGTGAGTCGTA
TTACGCGCGCTCACTGGCCGTCGTTTTACAACGTCGTGACTGGGAAAACCCTGGCGTTACCCAACTTAAT
CGCCTTGCAGCACATCCCCCTTTCGCCAGCTGGCGTAATAGCGAAGAGGCCCGCACCGATCGCCCTTCCC
AACAGTTGCGCAGCCTGAATGGCGAATGGG
[124 nt withheld, positions 4231-4354]
C
[91 nt withheld, positions 4356-4446]
A
[49 nt withheld, positions 4448-4496]
CCTTTGACGTTGGAGTCCACGTTCTTT
[37 nt withheld, positions 4524-4560]
ACCCTATCTCGGTCTATTCTTTTGATTTATAAGGGATTTTGCCGATTTCGGCCTATTGGTTAAAAAATGA
GCTGATTTAACAAAAATTTAACGCGAATTTTAACAAAATATTAACGCTTACAATTTAGGTGGCACTTTTC
GGGGAAATGTGCGCGGAACCCCTATTTGTTTATTTTTCTAAATACATTCAAATATGTATCCGCTCATGAG
ACAATAACCCTGATAAATGCTTCAATAATATTGAAAAAGGAAGAGTATGAGTATTCAACATTTCCGTGTC
GCCCTTATTCCCTTTTTTGCGGCATTTTGCCTTCCTGTTTTTGCTCACCCAGAAACGCTGGTGAAAGTAA
AAGATGCTGAAGATCAGTTGGGTGCACGAGTGGGTTACATCGAACTGGATCTCAACAGCGGTAAGATCCT
TGAGAGTTTTCGCCCCGAAGAACGTTTTCCAATGATGAGCACTTTTAAAGTTCTGCTATGTGGCGCGGTA
TTATCCCGTATTGACGCCGGGCAAGAGCAACTCGGTCGCCGCATACACTATTCTCAGAATGACTTGGTTG
AGTACTCACCAGTCACAGAAAAGCATCTTACGGATGGCATGACAGTAAGAGAATTATGCAGTGCTGCCAT
AACCATGAGTGATAACACTGCGGCCAACTTACTTCTGACAACGATCGGAGGACCGAAGGAGCTAACCGCT
TTTTTGCACAACATGGGGGATCATGTAACTCGCCTTGATCGTTGGGAACCGGAGCTGAATGAAGCCATAC
CAAACGACGAGCGTGACACCACGATGCCTGTAGCAATGGCAACAACGTTGCGCAAACTATTAACTGGCGA
ACTACTTACTCTAGCTTCCCGGCAACAATTAATAGACTGGATGGAGGCGGATAAAGTTGCAGGACCACTT
CTGCGCTCGGCCCTTCCGGCTGGCTGGTTTATTGCTGATAAATCTGGAGCCGGTGAGCGTGGGTCTCGCG
GTATCATTGCAGCACTGGGGCCAGATGGTAAGCCCTCCCGTATCGTAGTTATCTACACGACGGGGAGTCA
GGCAACTATGGATGAACGAAATAGACAGATCGCTGAGATAGGTGCCTCACTGATTAAGCATTGGTAACTG
TCAGACCAAGTTTACTCATATATACTTTAGATTGATTTAAAACTTCATTTTTAATTTAAAAGGATCTAGG
TGAAGATCCTTTTTGATAATCTCATGACCAAAATCCCTTAACGTGAGTTTTCGTTCCACTGAGCGTCAGA
CCCCGTAGAAAAGATCAAAGGATCTTCTTGAGATCCTTTTTTTCTGCGCGTAATCTGCTGCTTGCAAACA
AAAAAACCACCGCTACCAGCGGTGGTTTGTTTGCCGGATCAAGAGCTACCAACTCTTTTTCCGAAGGTAA
CTGGCTTCAGCAGAGCGCAGATACCAAATACTGTTCTTCTAGTGTAGCCGTAGTTAGGCCACCACTTCAA
GAACTCTGTAGCACCGCCTACATACCTCGCTCTGCTAATCCTGTTACCAGTGGCTGCTGCCAGTGGCGAT
AAGTCGTGTCTTACCGGGTTGGACTCAAGACGATAGTTACCGGATAAGGCGCAGCGGTCGGGCTGAACGG
GGGGTTCGTGCACACAGCCCAGCTTGGAGCGAACGACCTACACCGAACTGAGATACCTACAGCGTGAGCT
ATGAGAAAGCGCCACGCTTCCCGAAGGGAGAAAGGCGGACAGGTATCCGGTAAGCGGCAGGGTCGGAACA
GGAGAGCGCACGAGGGAGCTTCCAGGGGGAAACGCCTGGTATCTTTATAGTCCTGTCGGGTTTCGCCACC
TCTGACTTGAGCGTCGATTTTTGTGATGCTCGTCAGGGGGGCGGAGCCTATGGAAAAACGCCAGCAACGC
GGCCTTTTTACGGTTCCTGGCCTTTTGCTGGCCTTTTGCTCACATGTTCTTTCCTGCGTTATCCCCTGAT
TCTGTGGATAACCGTATTACCGCCTTTGAGTGAGCTGATACCGCTCGCCGCAGCCGAACGACCGAGCGCA
GCGAGTCAGTGAGCGAGGAAGCGGAAGAGCGCCCAATACGCAAACCGCCTCTCCCCGCGCGTTGGCCGAT
TCATTAATGCAGCTGGCACGACAGGTTTCCCGACTGGAAAGCGGGCAGTGAGCGCAACGCAATTAATGTG
AGTTAGCTCACTCATTAGGCACCCCAGGCTTTACACTTTATGCTTCCGGCTCGTATGTTGTGTGGAATTG
TGAGCGGATAACAATTTCACACAGGAAACAGCTATGACCATGATTACGCCAAGCGCGCAATTAACCCTCA
CTAAAGGGAACAAAAGCTGGAGCTGCAAGCTTAATGTAGTCTTATGCAATACTCTTGTAGTCTTGCAACA
TGGTAACGATGAGTTAGCAACATGCCTTACAAGGAGAGAAAAAGCACCGTGCATGCCGATTGGTGGAAGT
AAGGTGGTACGATCGTGCCTTATTAGGAAGGCAACAGACGGGTCTGACATGGATTGGACGAACCACTGAA
TTGCCGCATTGCAGAGATATTGTATTTAAGTGCCTAGCTCGATACATAAACGGGTCTCTCTGGTTAGACC
AGATCTGAGCCTGGGAGCTCTCTGGCTAACTAGGGAACCCACTGCTTAAGCCTCAATAAAGCTTGCCTTG
AGTGCTTCAAGTAGTGTGTGCCCGTCTGTTGTGTGACTCTGGTAACTAGAGATCCCTCAGACCCTTTTAG
TCAGTGTGGAAAATCTCTAGCAGTGGCGCCCGAACAGGGACTTGAAAGCGAAAGGGAAACCAGAGGAGCT
CTCTCGACGCAGGACTCGGCTTGCTGAAGCGCGCACGGCAAGAGGCGAGGGGCGGCGACTGGTGAGTACG
CCAAAAATTTTGACTAGCGGAGGCTAGAAGGAGAGAGATGGGTGCGAGAGCGTCAGTATTAAGCGGGGGA
GAATTAGATCGCGATGGGAAAAAATTCGGTTAAGGCCAGGGGGAAAGAAAAAATATAAATTAAAACATAT
AGTATGGGCAAGCAGGGAGCTAGAACGATTCGCAGTTAATCCTGGCCTGTTAGAAACATCAGAAGGCTGT
AGACAAATACTGGGACAGCTACAACCATCCCTTCAGACAGGATCAGAAGAACTTAGATCATTATATAATA
CAGTAGCAACCCTCTATTGTGTGCATCAAAGGATAGAGATAAAAGACACCAAGGAAGCTTTAGACAAGAT
AGAGGAAGAGCAAAACAAAAGTAAGACCACCGCACAGCAAGCGGCCGCTGATCTTCAGACCTGGAGGAGG
AGATATGAGGGACAATTGGAGAAGTGAATTATATAAATATAAAGTAGTAAAAATTGAACCATTAGGAGTA
GCACCCACCAAGGCAAAGAGAAGAGTGGTGCAGAGAGAAAAAAGAGCAGTGGGAATAGGAGCTTTGTTCC
TTGGGTTCTTGGGAGCAGCAGGAAGCACTATGGGCGCAGCGTCAATGACGCTGACGGTACAGGCCAGACA
ATTATTGTCTGGTATAGTGCAGCAGCAGAACAATTTGCTGAGGGCTATTGAGGCGCAACAGCATCTGTTG
CAACTCACAGTCTGGGGCATCAAGCAGCTCCAGGCAAGAATCCTGGCTGTGGAAAGATACCTAAAGGATC
AACAGCTCCTGGGGATTTGGGGTTGCTCTGGAAAACTCATTTGCACCACTGCTGTGCCTTGGAATGCTAG
TTGGAGTAATAAATCTCTGGAACAGATTTGGAATCACACGACCTGGATGGAGTGGGACAGAGAAATTAAC
AATTACACAAGCTTAATACACTCCTTAATTGAAGAATCGCAAAACCAGCAAGAAAAGAATGAACAAGAAT
TATTGGAATTAGATAAATGGGCAAGTTTGTGGAATTGGTTTAACATAACAAATTGGCTGTGGTATATAAA
ATTATTCATAATGATAGTAGGAGGCTTGGTAGGTTTAAGAATAGTTTTTGCTGTACTTTCTATAGTGAAT
AGAGTTAGGCAGGGATATTCACCATTATCGTTTCAGACCCACCTCCCAACCCCGAGGGGACCCTTGCGCC
TTTTCCAAGGCAGCCCTGGGTTTGCGCAGGGACGCGGCTGCTCTGGGCGTGGTTCCGGGAAACGCAGCGG
CGCCGACCCTGGGTCTCGCACATTCTTCACGTCCGTTCGCAGCGTCACCCGGATCTTCGCCGCTACCCTT
GTGGGCCCCCCGGCGACGCTTCCTGCTCCGCCCCTAAGTCGGGAAGGTTCCTTGCGGTTCGCGGCGTGCC
GGACGTGACAAACGGAAGCCGCACGTCTCACTAGTACCCTCGCAGACGGACAGCGCCAGGGAGCAATGGC
AGCGCGCCGACCGCGATGGGCTGTGGCCAATAGCGGCTGCTCAGCAGGGCGCGCCGAGAGCAGCGGCCGG
GAAGGGGCGGTGCGGGAGGCGGGGTGTGGGGCGGTAGTGTGGGCCCTGTTCCTGCCCGCGCGGTGTTCCG
CATTCTGCAAGCCTCCGGAGCGCACGTCGGCAGTCGGCTCCCTCGTTGACCGAATCACCGACCTCTCTCC
CCAGGGGGTACCACCGGAGCTTACCATGACCG
